>Addgene plasmid #140099 | pDECKO_mCherry_SPI1 | addgene full sequence | sequence record 305789 | Addgene NGS Result
CGCCTCTCCCCGCGCGTTGGCCGATTCATTAATGCAGCTGGCACGACAGGTTTCCCGACTGGAAAGCGGG
CAGTGAGCGCAACGCAATTAATGTGAGTTAGCTCACTCATTAGGCACCCCAGGCTTTACACTTTATGCTT
CCGGCTCGTATGTTGTGTGGAATTGTGAGCGGATAACAATTTCACACAGGAAACAGCTATGACCATGATT
ACGCCAAGCGCGCAATTAACCCTCACTAAAGGGAACAAAAGCTGGAGCTGCAAGCTTAATGTAGTCTTAT
GCAATACTCTTGTAGTCTTGCAACATGGTAACGATGAGTTAGCAACATGCCTTACAAGGAGAGAAAAAGC
ACCGTGCATGCCGATTGGTGGAAGTAAGGTGGTACGATCGTGCCTTATTAGGAAGGCAACAGACGGGTCT
GACATGGATTGGACGAACCACTGAATTGCCGCATTGCAGAGATATTGTATTTAAGTGCCTAGCTCGATAC
ATAAACGGGTCTCTCTGGTTAGACCAGATCTGAGCCTGGGAGCTCTCTGGCTAACTAGGGAACCCACTGC
TTAAGCCTCAATAAAGCTTGCCTTGAGTGCTTCAAGTAGTGTGTGCCCGTCTGTTGTGTGACTCTGGTAA
CTAGAGATCCCTCAGACCCTTTTAGTCAGTGTGGAAAATCTCTAGCAGTGGCGCCCGAACAGGGACTTGA
AAGCGAAAGGGAAACCAGAGGAGCTCTCTCGACGCAGGACTCGGCTTGCTGAAGCGCGCACGGCAAGAGG
CGAGGGGCGGCGACTGGTGAGTACGCCAAAAATTTTGACTAGCGGAGGCTAGAAGGAGAGAGATGGGTGC
GAGAGCGTCAGTATTAAGCGGGGGAGAATTAGATCGCGATGGGAAAAAATTCGGTTAAGGCCAGGGGGAA
AGAAAAAATATAAATTAAAACATATAGTATGGGCAAGCAGGGAGCTAGAACGATTCGCAGTTAATCCTGG
CCTGTTAGAAACATCAGAAGGCTGTAGACAAATACTGGGACAGCTACAACCATCCCTTCAGACAGGATCA
GAAGAACTTAGATCATTATATAATACAGTAGCAACCCTCTATTGTGTGCATCAAAGGATAGAGATAAAAG
ACACCAAGGAAGCTTTAGACAAGATAGAGGAAGAGCAAAACAAAAGTAAGACCACCGCACAGCAAGCGGC
CGCTGATCTTCAGACCTGGAGGAGGAGATATGAGGGACAATTGGAGAAGTGAATTATATAAATATAAAGT
AGTAAAAATTGAACCATTAGGAGTAGCACCCACCAAGGCAAAGAGAAGAGTGGTGCAGAGAGAAAAAAGA
GCAGTGGGAATAGGAGCTTTGTTCCTTGGGTTCTTGGGAGCAGCAGGAAGCACTATGGGCGCAGCGTCAA
TGACGCTGACGGTACAGGCCAGACAATTATTGTCTGGTATAGTGCAGCAGCAGAACAATTTGCTGAGGGC
TATTGAGGCGCAACAGCATCTGTTGCAACTCACAGTCTGGGGCATCAAGCAGCTCCAGGCAAGAATCCTG
GCTGTGGAAAGATACCTAAAGGATCAACAGCTCCTGGGGATTTGGGGTTGCTCTGGAAAACTCATTTGCA
CCACTGCTGTGCCTTGGAATGCTAGTTGGAGTAATAAATCTCTGGAACAGATTTGGAATCACACGACCTG
GATGGAGTGGGACAGAGAAATTAACAATTACACAAGCTTAATACACTCCTTAATTGAAGAATCGCAAAAC
CAGCAAGAAAAGAATGAACAAGAATTATTGGAATTAGATAAATGGGCAAGTTTGTGGAATTGGTTTAACA
TAACAAATTGGCTGTGGTATATAAAATTATTCATAATGATAGTAGGAGGCTTGGTAGGTTTAAGAATAGT
TTTTGCTGTACTTTCTATAGTGAATAGAGTTAGGCAGGGATATTCACCATTATCGTTTCAGACCCACCTC
CCAACCCCGAGGGGACCCAGAGAGGGCCTATTTCCCATGATTCCTTCATATTTGCATATACGATACAAGG
CTGTTAGAGAGATAATTAGAATTAATTTGACTGTAAACACAAAGATATTAGTACAAAATACGTGACGTAG
AAAGTAATAATTTCTTGGGTAGTTTGCAGTTTTAAAATTATGTTTTAAAATGGACTATCATATGCTTACC
GTAACTTGAAAGTATTTCGATTTCTTGGCTTTATATATCTTGTGGAAAGGACGAAACACCGGACTCGCTG
TGCACGTGGTGGGTTTTAGAGCTAGAAATAGCAAGTTAAAATAAGGCTAGTCCGTTATCAACTTGAAAAA
GTGGCACCGAGTCGGTGCTTTTTTGAACGCTGACGTCATCAACCCGCTCCAAGGAATCGCGGGCCCAGTG
TCACTAGGCGGGAACACCCAGCGCGCGTGCGCCCTGGCAGGAAGATGGCTGTGAGGGACAGGGGAGTGGC
GCCCTGCAATATTTGCATGTCGCTATGTGTTCTGGGAAATCACCATAAACGTGAAATGTCTTTGGATTTG
GGAGTCTTATAAGTTCTGTATGAGACCACTCTTTCCCTGGGTACTGGAGGCACATCCGTTTTAGAGCTAG
AAATAGCAAGTTAAAATAAGGCTAGTCCGTTATCAACTTGAAAAAGTGGCACCGAGTCGGTGCTTTTTTA
AGCTTGGCGTAACTAGATCTTGAGACAAATGGCAGTATTCATCCACAATTTTAAAAGAAAAGGGGGGATT
GGGGGGTACAGTGCAGGGGAAAGAATAGTAGACATAATAGCAACAGACATACAAACTAAAGAATTACAAA
AACAAATTACAAAAATTCAAAATTTTCGGGTTTATTACAGGGACAGCAGAGATCCACTTTGGCGCCGGCT
CGAGGGGGCCCGGGTGCAAAGATGGATAAAGTTTTAAACAGAGAGGAATCTTTGCAGCTAATGGACCTTC
TAGGTCTTGAAAGGAGTGGGAATTGGCTCCGGTGCCCGTCAGTGGGCAGAGCGCACATCGCCCACAGTCC
CCGAGAAGTTGGGGGGAGGGGTCGGCAATTGATCCGGTGCCTAGAGAAGGTGGCGCGGGGTAAACTGGGA
AAGTGATGTCGTGTACTGGCTCCGCCTTTTTCCCGAGGGTGGGGGAGAACCGTATATAAGTGCAGTAGTC
GCCGTGAACGTTCTTTTTCGCAACGGGTTTGCCGCCAGAACACAGGTAAGTGCCGTGTGTGGTTCCCGCG
GGCCTGGCCTCTTTACGGGTTATGGCCCTTGCGTGCCTTGAATTACTTCCACCTGGCTGCAGTACGTGAT
TCTTGATCCCGAGCTTCGGGTTGGAAGTGGGTGGGAGAGTTCGAGGCCTTGCGCTTAAGGAGCCCCTTCG
CCTCGTGCTTGAGTTGAGGCCTGGCCTGGGCGCTGGGGCCGCCGCGTGCGAATCTGGTGGCACCTTCGCG
CCTGTCTCGCTGCTTTCGATAAGTCTCTAGCCATTTAAAATTTTTGATGACCTGCTGCGACGCTTTTTTT
CTGGCAAGATAGTCTTGTAAATGCGGGCCAAGATCTGCACACTGGTATTTCGGTTTTTGGGGCCGCGGGC
GGCGACGGGGCCCGTGCGTCCCAGCGCACATGTTCGGCGAGGCGGGGCCTGCGAGCGCGGCCACCGAGAA
TCGGACGGGGGTAGTCTCAAGCTGGCCGGCCTGCTCTGGTGCCTGGCCTCGCGCCGCCGTGTATCGCCCC
GCCCTGGGCGGCAAGGCTGGCCCGGTCGGCACCAGTTGCGTGAGCGGAAAGATGGCCGCTTCCCGGCCCT
GCTGCAGGGAGCTCAAAATGGAGGACGCGGCGCTCGGGAGAGCGGGCGGGTGAGTCACCCACACAAAGGA
AAAGGGCCTTTCCGTCCTCAGCCGTCGCTTCATGTGACTCCACGGAGTACCGGGCGCCGTCCAGGCACCT
CGATTAGTTCTCGAGCTTTTGGAGTACGTCGTCTTTAGGTTGGGGGGAGGGGTTTTATGCGATGGAGTTT
CCCCACACTGAGTGGGTGGAGACTGAAGTTAGGCCAGCTTGGCACTTGATGTAATTCTCCTTGGAATTTG
CCCTTTTTGAGTTTGGATCTTGGTTCATTCTCAAGCCTCAGACAGTGGTTCAAAGTTTTTTTCTTCCATT
TCAGGTGTCGTGACGTACGGCCACCATGACCGAGTACAAGCCCACGGTGCGCCTCGCCACCCGCGACGAC
GTCCCCAGGGCCGTACGCACCCTCGCCGCCGCGTTCGCCGACTACCCCGCCACGCGCCACACCGTCGATC
CGGACCGCCACATCGAGCGGGTCACCGAGCTGCAAGAACTCTTCCTCACGCGCGTCGGGCTCGACATCGG
CAAGGTGTGGGTCGCGGACGACGGCGCCGCCGTGGCGGTCTGGACCACGCCGGAGAGCGTCGAAGCGGGG
GCGGTGTTCGCCGAGATCGGCCCGCGCATGGCCGAGTTGAGCGGTTCCCGGCTGGCCGCGCAGCAACAGA
TGGAAGGCCTCCTGGCGCCGCACCGGCCCAAGGAGCCCGCGTGGTTCCTGGCCACCGTCGGAGTCTCGCC
CGACCACCAGGGCAAGGGTCTGGGCAGCGCCGTCGTGCTCCCCGGAGTGGAGGCGGCCGAGCGCGCCGGG
GTGCCCGCCTTCCTGGAGACCTCCGCGCCCCGCAACCTCCCCTTCTACGAGCGGCTCGGCTTCACCGTCA
CCGCCGACGTCGAGGTGCCCGAAGGACCGCGCACCTGGTGCATGACCCGCAAGCCCGGTGCCGGATCGGG
AGAGGGCAGAGGAAGTCTGCTAACATGCGGTGACGTCGAGGAGAATCCTGGCCCACCGGTCGCCACCATG
GTGAGCAAGGGCGAGGAGGATAACATGGCCATCATCAAGGAGTTCATGCGCTTCAAGGTGCACATGGAGG
GCTCCGTGAACGGCCACGAGTTCGAGATCGAGGGCGAGGGCGAGGGCCGCCCCTACGAGGGCACCCAGAC
CGCCAAGCTGAAGGTGACCAAGGGTGGCCCCCTGCCCTTCGCCTGGGACATCCTGTCCCCTCAGTTCATG
TACGGCTCCAAGGCCTACGTGAAGCACCCCGCCGACATCCCCGACTACTTGAAGCTGTCCTTCCCCGAGG
GCTTCAAGTGGGAGCGCGTGATGAACTTCGAGGACGGCGGCGTGGTGACCGTGACCCAGGACTCCTCCCT
GCAGGACGGCGAGTTCATCTACAAGGTGAAGCTGCGCGGCACCAACTTCCCCTCCGACGGCCCCGTAATG
CAGAAGAAGACCATGGGCTGGGAGGCCTCCTCCGAGCGGATGTACCCCGAGGACGGCGCCCTGAAGGGCG
AGATCAAGCAGAGGCTGAAGCTGAAGGACGGCGGCCACTACGACGCTGAGGTCAAGACCACCTACAAGGC
CAAGAAGCCCGTGCAGCTGCCCGGCGCCTACAACGTCAACATCAAGTTGGACATCACCTCCCACAACGAG
GACTACACCATCGTGGAACAGTACGAACGCGCCGAGGGCCGCCACTCCACCGGCGGCATGGACGAGCTGT
ACAAGTAAACGCGTTAAGTCGACAATCAACCTCTGGATTACAAAATTTGTGAAAGATTGACTGGTATTCT
TAACTATGTTGCTCCTTTTACGCTATGTGGATACGCTGCTTTAATGCCTTTGTATCATGCTATTGCTTCC
CGTATGGCTTTCATTTTCTCCTCCTTGTATAAATCCTGGTTGCTGTCTCTTTATGAGGAGTTGTGGCCCG
TTGTCAGGCAACGTGGCGTGGTGTGCACTGTGTTTGCTGACGCAACCCCCACTGGTTGGGGCATTGCCAC
CACCTGTCAGCTCCTTTCCGGGACTTTCGCTTTCCCCCTCCCTATTGCCACGGCGGAACTCATCGCCGCC
TGCCTTGCCCGCTGCTGGACAGGGGCTCGGCTGTTGGGCACTGACAATTCCGTGGTGTTGTCGGGGAAAT
CATCGTCCTTTCCTTGGCTGCTCGCCTGTGTTGCCACCTGGATTCTGCGCGGGACGTCCTTCTGCTACGT
CCCTTCGGCCCTCAATCCAGCGGACCTTCCTTCCCGCGGCCTGCTGCCGGCTCTGCGGCCTCTTCCGCGT
CTTCGCCTTCGCCCTCAGACGAGTCGGATCTCCCTTTGGGCCGCCTCCCCGCGTCGACTTTAAGACCAAT
GACTTACAAGGCAGCTGTAGATCTTAGCCACTTTTTAAAAGAAAAGGGGGGACTGGAAGGGCTAATTCAC
TCCCAACGAAGACAAGATCTGCTTTTTGCTTGTACTGGGTCTCTCTGGTTAGACCAGATCTGAGCCTGGG
AGCTCTCTGGCTAACTAGGGAACCCACTGCTTAAGCCTCAATAAAGCTTGCCTTGAGTGCTTCAAGTAGT
GTGTGCCCGTCTGTTGTGTGACTCTGGTAACTAGAGATCCCTCAGACCCTTTTAGTCAGTGTGGAAAATC
TCTAGCAGTACGTATAGTAGTTCATGTCATCTTATTATTCAGTATTTATAACTTGCAAAGAAATGAATAT
CAGAGAGTGAGAGGAACTTGTTTATTGCAGCTTATAATGGTTACAAATAAAGCAATAGCATCACAAATTT
CACAAATAAAGCATTTTTTTCACTGCATTCTAGTTGTGGTTTGTCCAAACTCATCAATGTATCTTATCAT
GTCTGGCTCTAGCTATCCCGCCCCTAACTCCGCCCATCCCGCCCCTAACTCCGCCCAGTTCCGCCCATTC
TCCGCCCCATGGCTGACTAATTTTTTTTATTTATGCAGAGGCCGAGGCCGCCTCGGCCTCTGAGCTATTC
CAGAAGTAGTGAGGAGGCTTTTTTGGAGGCCTAGGGACGTACCCAATTCGCCCTATAGTGAGTCGTATTA
CGCGCGCTCACTGGCCGTCGTTTTACAACGTCGTGACTGGGAAAACCCTGGCGTTACCCAACTTAATCGC
CTTGCAGCACATCCCCCTTTCGCCAGCTGGCGTAATAGCGAAGAGGCCCGCACCGATCGCCCTTCCCAAC
AGTTGCGCAGCCTGAATGGCGAATGGG
[124 nt withheld, positions 7028-7151]
C
[91 nt withheld, positions 7153-7243]
A
[49 nt withheld, positions 7245-7293]
CCTTTGACGTTGGAGTCCACGTTCTTT
[37 nt withheld, positions 7321-7357]
ACCCTATCTCGGTCTATTCTTTTGATTTATAAGGGATTTTGCCGATTTCGGCCTATTGGTTAAAAAATGA
GCTGATTTAACAAAAATTTAACGCGAATTTTAACAAAATATTAACGCTTACAATTTAGGTGGCACTTTTC
GGGGAAATGTGCGCGGAACCCCTATTTGTTTATTTTTCTAAATACATTCAAATATGTATCCGCTCATGAG
ACAATAACCCTGATAAATGCTTCAATAATATTGAAAAAGGAAGAGTATGAGTATTCAACATTTCCGTGTC
GCCCTTATTCCCTTTTTTGCGGCATTTTGCCTTCCTGTTTTTGCTCACCCAGAAACGCTGGTGAAAGTAA
AAGATGCTGAAGATCAGTTGGGTGCACGAGTGGGTTACATCGAACTGGATCTCAACAGCGGTAAGATCCT
TGAGAGTTTTCGCCCCGAAGAACGTTTTCCAATGATGAGCACTTTTAAAGTTCTGCTATGTGGCGCGGTA
TTATCCCGTATTGACGCCGGGCAAGAGCAACTCGGTCGCCGCATACACTATTCTCAGAATGACTTGGTTG
AGTACTCACCAGTCACAGAAAAGCATCTTACGGATGGCATGACAGTAAGAGAATTATGCAGTGCTGCCAT
AACCATGAGTGATAACACTGCGGCCAACTTACTTCTGACAACGATCGGAGGACCGAAGGAGCTAACCGCT
TTTTTGCACAACATGGGGGATCATGTAACTCGCCTTGATCGTTGGGAACCGGAGCTGAATGAAGCCATAC
CAAACGACGAGCGTGACACCACGATGCCTGTAGCAATGGCAACAACGTTGCGCAAACTATTAACTGGCGA
ACTACTTACTCTAGCTTCCCGGCAACAATTAATAGACTGGATGGAGGCGGATAAAGTTGCAGGACCACTT
CTGCGCTCGGCCCTTCCGGCTGGCTGGTTTATTGCTGATAAATCTGGAGCCGGTGAGCGTGGGTCTCGCG
GTATCATTGCAGCACTGGGGCCAGATGGTAAGCCCTCCCGTATCGTAGTTATCTACACGACGGGGAGTCA
GGCAACTATGGATGAACGAAATAGACAGATCGCTGAGATAGGTGCCTCACTGATTAAGCATTGGTAACTG
TCAGACCAAGTTTACTCATATATACTTTAGATTGATTTAAAACTTCATTTTTAATTTAAAAGGATCTAGG
TGAAGATCCTTTTTGATAATCTCATGACCAAAATCCCTTAACGTGAGTTTTCGTTCCACTGAGCGTCAGA
CCCCGTAGAAAAGATCAAAGGATCTTCTTGAGATCCTTTTTTTCTGCGCGTAATCTGCTGCTTGCAAACA
AAAAAACCACCGCTACCAGCGGTGGTTTGTTTGCCGGATCAAGAGCTACCAACTCTTTTTCCGAAGGTAA
CTGGCTTCAGCAGAGCGCAGATACCAAATACTGTTCTTCTAGTGTAGCCGTAGTTAGGCCACCACTTCAA
GAACTCTGTAGCACCGCCTACATACCTCGCTCTGCTAATCCTGTTACCAGTGGCTGCTGCCAGTGGCGAT
AAGTCGTGTCTTACCGGGTTGGACTCAAGACGATAGTTACCGGATAAGGCGCAGCGGTCGGGCTGAACGG
GGGGTTCGTGCACACAGCCCAGCTTGGAGCGAACGACCTACACCGAACTGAGATACCTACAGCGTGAGCT
ATGAGAAAGCGCCACGCTTCCCGAAGGGAGAAAGGCGGACAGGTATCCGGTAAGCGGCAGGGTCGGAACA
GGAGAGCGCACGAGGGAGCTTCCAGGGGGAAACGCCTGGTATCTTTATAGTCCTGTCGGGTTTCGCCACC
TCTGACTTGAGCGTCGATTTTTGTGATGCTCGTCAGGGGGGCGGAGCCTATGGAAAAACGCCAGCAACGC
GGCCTTTTTACGGTTCCTGGCCTTTTGCTGGCCTTTTGCTCACATGTTCTTTCCTGCGTTATCCCCTGAT
TCTGTGGATAACCGTATTACCGCCTTTGAGTGAGCTGATACCGCTCGCCGCAGCCGAACGACCGAGCGCA
GCGAGTCAGTGAGCGAGGAAGCGGAAGAGCGCCCAATACGCAAAC
Features (pLannotate 1.2.2; 32 found; start..end, strand, type, name):
     89..110     +  protein_bind   CAP binding site: CAP binding activates transcription in the presence of cAMP. E. coli catabolite activator protein
    125..155     +  promoter       lac promoter: promoter for the E. coli lac operon
    163..179     +  protein_bind   lac operator: The lac repressor binds to the lac operator to inhibit transcription in E. coli. This inhibition can be relieved by adding lactose or isopropyl-β-D-thiogalactopyranoside (IPTG). lac repressor encoded by lacI
    224..242     +  promoter       T3 promoter: promoter for bacteriophage T3 RNA polymerase
    270..496     +  promoter       RSV promoter: Rous sarcoma virus enhancer/promoter
    497..677     +  LTR            5' LTR (truncated): truncated 5' long terminal repeat (LTR) from HIV-1
    724..849     +  misc_feature   HIV-1 Ψ: packaging signal of human immunodeficiency virus type 1
    833..1196    +  CDS            HIV-1 gag (fragment): gag protein from human immunodeficiency virus 1; gag
   1342..1575    +  misc_feature   RRE: The Rev response element (RRE) of HIV-1 allows for Rev-dependent mRNA export from the nucleus to the cytoplasm.
   1952..1978    +  CDS            Rev (fragment): human immunodeficiency virus 1 (HIV-1) Rev protein; rev; enhances nuclear export of unspliced and incompletely spliced viral mRNAs
   1982..2222    +  promoter       U6 promoter: RNA polymerase III promoter for human U6 snRNA
   2253..2328    +  misc_RNA       gRNA scaffold: guide RNA scaffold for the Streptococcus pyogenes CRISPR/Cas9 system
   2335..2549    +  promoter       H1 promoter: human H1 RNA promoter
   2578..2653    +  misc_RNA       gRNA scaffold: guide RNA scaffold for the Streptococcus pyogenes CRISPR/Cas9 system
   2709..2826    +  misc_feature   cPPT/CTS: central polypurine tract and central termination sequence of HIV-1
   2892..2958    +  CDS            small t antigen (fragment): SV40 (simian virus 40) small t antigen
   2984..3195    +  promoter       EF-1α core promoter: core promoter for human elongation factor EF-1α
   3196..4134    +  intron         EF-1α intron A: intron upstream of the start codon of human EF-1α
   4156..4752    +  CDS            PuroR (fragment): puromycin N-acetyltransferase; pac from Streptomyces; confers resistance to puromycin
   4828..5535    +  CDS            mCherry: mCherry is a basic (constitutively fluorescent) red fluorescent protein published in 2004, derived from Discosoma sp.. It is reported to be a very rapidly-maturing monomer with low acid sensitivity.
   5554..6142    +  misc_feature   WPRE: woodchuck hepatitis virus posttranscriptional regulatory element
   6193..6212    +  misc_feature   cPPT/CTS (fragment): central polypurine tract and central termination sequence of HIV-1
   6214..6447    +  LTR            3' LTR (ΔU3): self-inactivating 3' long terminal repeat (LTR) from HIV-1
   6525..6646    +  polyA_signal   SV40 poly(A) signal: SV40 polyadenylation signal
   6686..6821    +  rep_origin     SV40 ori: SV40 origin of replication
   6842..6860    -  promoter       T7 promoter: promoter for bacteriophage T7 RNA polymerase
   6868..7023    +  CDS            lacZα (fragment): LacZα fragment of β-galactosidase; lacZ fragment
   7028..7456    +  rep_origin     f1 ori (sequence partly withheld): f1 bacteriophage origin of replication; arrow indicates direction of (+) strand synthesis
   7509..7613    +  promoter       AmpR promoter: bla
   7614..8474    +  CDS            AmpR: β-lactamase; bla; confers resistance to ampicillin, carbenicillin, and related antibiotics
   8645..9233    +  rep_origin     ori: high-copy-number ColE1/pMB1/pBR322/pUC origin of replication
   9416..76      +  CDS            lacI (fragment) (across the origin): lac repressor; lacI; The lac repressor binds to the lac operator to inhibit transcription in E. coli. This inhibition can be relieved by adding lactose or isopropyl-β-D-thiogalactopyranoside (IPTG).
