[The description below was written by a language model from this plasmid's Addgene catalogue record and pLannotate feature annotations shown in this document.]
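Description:
pDECKO_mCherry_SPI1 is a lentiviral transfer plasmid built on the pDECKO_mCherry backbone that delivers a pair of CRISPR guide RNAs against the human SPI1 gene. It is propagated in E. coli as a high-copy plasmid through a ColE1/pUC-type origin with ampicillin resistance (AmpR), and also carries an f1 origin and an SV40 origin. The viral portion has a third-generation, self-inactivating layout: an RSV promoter drives a truncated HIV-1 5' LTR, followed by the Ψ packaging signal, a gag fragment, the Rev response element and a cPPT/CTS. It ends in a ΔU3 3' LTR with a downstream SV40 polyadenylation signal. These elements allow the genomic RNA to be packaged when helper functions are supplied in trans, and leave the integrated provirus without LTR promoter activity.

The payload, assembled by Gibson cloning, is a dual-guide cassette. The human U6 promoter drives the first guide fused to a Streptococcus pyogenes Cas9 scaffold, and the H1 promoter immediately downstream drives the second guide with its own scaffold. Two guides expressed from one vector can cut at two sites in the same locus, an arrangement generally used to delete the intervening segment. Cas9 itself is not annotated on this plasmid, so it must come from another source. Downstream, an EF-1α core promoter with its intron A drives puromycin N-acetyltransferase followed by mCherry, stabilised by a WPRE, so transduced cells can be selected with puromycin and tracked by red fluorescence. The link between the two coding sequences is not annotated. The record lists the construct as a positive control for validating a paired-guide CRISPR-Cas9 library, used in a screen for genes involved in transdifferentiation of human B cells to macrophages.
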