Addgene plasmid #140099: pDECKO_mCherry_SPI1
Purpose: CRISPR-Cas9 library validation (positive control)
Depositing lab: Roderic Guigo. Depositing organization: Centre for Genomic Regulation (CRG). Publication: Paired guide RNA CRISPR-Cas9 screening for protein-coding genes and lncRNAs involved in transdifferentiation of human B-cells to macrophages. Arnan C, Ullrich S, Pulido-Quetglas C, Nurtdinov R, Esteban A, Blanco-Fernandez J, Aparicio-Prat E, Johnson R, Perez-Lluch S, Guigo R. BMC Genomics. 2022 May 26;23(1):402. doi: 10.1186/s12864-022-08612-7. PubMed 35619054.
Backbone
  Vector backbone: pDECKO_mCherry
  Vector type: Lentiviral
  Selectable markers: Puromycin
Growth in bacteria
  Bacterial resistance: Ampicillin, 100 μg/mL
  Growth temperature: 37°C
  Growth strain: NEB Stable
  Copy number: High Copy
Gene/Insert
  Gene/Insert name: gRNA1+scaffold+H1promoter+gRNA2
  gRNA/shRNA sequence: 2 guide RNAs againsts SPI1
  Species: H. sapiens (human)
  Promoter: gRNA1 under U6 and gRNA2 under H1
  Cloning method: Gibson Cloning
  Sequencing primers: 5′ GTACAAAATACGTGACGTAG
Terms and licenses: Academic/Nonprofit Terms; Industry Terms: Not Available to Industry
How to cite: pDECKO_mCherry_SPI1 was a gift from Roderic Guigo (Addgene plasmid # 140099 ; http://n2t.net/addgene:140099 ; RRID:Addgene_140099)
