>Addgene plasmid #140099 | pDECKO_mCherry_SPI1 | depositor partial sequence | sequence record 271554 | GTACAAAATACGTGACGTAG
GANATNCTGGGTAGTTTGCAGTTTTAAATTATGTTTTAAAATGGACTATCATATGCTTACCGTAACTTGA
AAGTATTTCGATTTCTTGGCTTTATATATCTTGTGGAAAGGACGAAACACCGGACTCGCTGTGCACGTGG
TGGGTTTTAGAGCTAGAAATAGCAAGTTAAAATAAGGCTAGTCCGTTATCAACTTGAAAAAGTGGCACCG
AGTCGGTGCTTTTTTGAACGCTGACGTCATCAACCCGCTCCAAGGAATCGCGGGCCCAGTGTCACTAGGC
GGGAACACCCAGCGCGCGTGCGCCCTGGCAGGAAGATGGCTGTGAGGGACAGGGGAGTGGCGCCCTGCAA
TATTTGCATGTCGCTATGTGTTCTGGGAAATCACCATAAACGTGAAATGTCTTTGGATTTGGGAGTCTTA
TAAGTTCTGTATGAGACCACTCTTTCCCTGGGTACTGGAGGCACATCCGTTTTAGAGCTAGAAATAGCAA
GTTAAAATAAGGCTAGTCCGTTATCAACTTGAAAAAGTGGCACCGAGTCGGTGCTTTTTTAAGCTTGGCG
TAACTAGATCTTGAGACAAATGGCAGTATTCATCCACAATTTTAAAAGAAAAGGG
